Addgene plasmid #90179: LP698
Purpose: pEGFP-C1 with cDNA encoding HsKIF13B aa residues 1289-1702
Depositing lab: Lotte Pedersen. Depositing organization: University of Copenhagen. Publication: KIF13B establishes a CAV1-enriched microdomain at the ciliary transition zone to promote Sonic hedgehog signalling. Schou KB, Mogensen JB, Morthorst SK, Nielsen BS, Aleliunaite A, Serra-Marques A, Furstenberg N, Saunier S, Bizet AA, Veland IR, Akhmanova A, Christensen ST, Pedersen LB. Nat Commun. 2017 Jan 30;8:14177. doi: 10.1038/ncomms14177. PubMed 28134340.
Backbone
  Vector backbone: pEGFP-C1
  Backbone manufacturer: Clontech
  Backbone size w/o insert (bp): 4700
  Total vector size (bp): 5939
  Modifications to backbone: None
  Vector type: Mammalian Expression
  Selectable markers: Neomycin (select with G418)
Growth in bacteria
  Bacterial resistance: Kanamycin, 50 μg/mL
  Growth temperature: 37°C
  Growth strain: DH5alpha
  Copy number: Unknown
Gene/Insert
  Gene/Insert name: KIF13B (alt name: GAKIN)
  Species: H. sapiens (human)
  Insert size (bp): 1239
  Mutation: aa residues 1289-1702
  GenBank ID: NM_015254.3
  Entrez Gene: KIF13B (a.k.a. GAKIN)
  Promoter: CMV
  Tag / fusion protein: GFP (N terminal on insert)
  Cloning method: Restriction Enzyme; 5′ cloning site KpnI (not destroyed); 3′ cloning site BamHi (not destroyed)
  Sequencing primers: 5′ EGFP-C: CATGGTCCTGCTGGAGTTCGTG; 3′ SV40pA-R: GAAATTTGTGATGCTATTGC
Terms and licenses: Academic/Nonprofit Terms; Industry Terms: Not Available to Industry
Depositor comments: Insert PCR-amplified from plasmid received from Dr. Athar Chishti, Tufts University School of Medicine (pEGFP-C1 with full-length GAKIN/KIF13B; Asaba et al. J. Biol. Chem. 2003, PMID: 12496241)
How to cite: LP698 was a gift from Lotte Pedersen (Addgene plasmid # 90179 ; http://n2t.net/addgene:90179 ; RRID:Addgene_90179)
