[The description below was written by a language model from this plasmid's Addgene catalogue record and pLannotate feature annotations shown in this document.]
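Description:
LP698 is a mammalian expression plasmid built on the unmodified Clontech pEGFP-C1 backbone, carrying a cDNA fragment of human KIF13B (also known as GAKIN) that encodes amino acid residues 1289-1702 of this kinesin. The roughly 1.24 kb fragment was PCR-amplified from a pEGFP-C1 plasmid containing full-length KIF13B and inserted between the KpnI and BamHI sites of the multiple cloning site, both of which remain intact. This places it downstream of EGFP, so that the truncated protein is produced with an N-terminal green fluorescent tag. Transcription of the fusion is driven by the human cytomegalovirus immediate early enhancer and promoter and terminated by the SV40 polyadenylation signal.

The plasmid replicates in E. coli from a high-copy ColE1/pUC-type origin and also carries an f1 phage origin. A single Tn5 aminoglycoside phosphotransferase (NeoR/KanR) gene provides both selections. A bacterial bla-type promoter drives it for kanamycin resistance in bacteria, and the SV40 enhancer/early promoter drives it for G418 selection in mammalian cells, with the HSV TK polyadenylation signal downstream. The short large T antigen, ble and bGH poly(A) fragments in the annotation are probably residual backbone sequence or partial matches rather than functional elements. The sequenced record is 5,967 nt, slightly longer than the 5,939 bp listed in the catalogue.

The construct allows constitutive expression and fluorescence visualisation of a defined C-terminal portion of KIF13B in transfected mammalian cells. This suits it to domain mapping, localisation or interaction studies. It was deposited with work examining KIF13B at the ciliary transition zone, where it establishes a CAV1-enriched microdomain that promotes Sonic hedgehog signalling, although the record does not state which experiments used this fragment.
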