Features (pLannotate 1.2.2; 16 found; start..end, strand, type, name):
      1..304     +  enhancer       CMV enhancer: human cytomegalovirus immediate early enhancer
    305..508     +  promoter       CMV promoter: human cytomegalovirus (CMV) immediate early promoter
    553..1269    +  CDS            EGFP: EGFP is a basic (constitutively fluorescent) green fluorescent protein published in 1996, derived from Aequorea victoria. It is reported to be a rapidly-maturing weak dimer with moderate acid sensitivity.
   1270..1320    +  misc_feature   MCS (fragment): multiple cloning site
   1321..2562    +  CDS            KIF13B (fragment): KI13B_HUMAN - Also known as GAKIN, KIAA0639. Experimental evidence at protein level: Swiss-Prot protein existence level 1. Involved in reorganization of the cortical cytoskeleton. Regulates axon formation by promoting the formation of extra axons. May be functionally important for the intracellular trafficking of MAGUKs and associated protein complexes. From Homo sapiens (Human).
   2588..2672    +  CDS            large T antigen (fragment): large T antigen from SV40 (simian virus 40)
   2695..2816    +  polyA_signal   SV40 poly(A) signal: SV40 polyadenylation signal
   2850..3278    -  rep_origin     f1 ori (sequence partly withheld): f1 bacteriophage origin of replication; arrow indicates direction of (+) strand synthesis
   3305..3409    +  promoter       AmpR promoter: bla
   3411..3768    +  promoter       SV40 promoter: SV40 enhancer and early promoter
   3803..4597    +  CDS            NeoR/KanR: aminoglycoside phosphotransferase from Tn5; aph(3')-II (or nptII); confers resistance to neomycin, kanamycin, and G418 (Geneticin®)
   4618..4770    +  CDS            ble (fragment): BLE_KLEPN - Experimental evidence at protein level: Swiss-Prot protein existence level 1. Binding protein with a strong affinity to the bleomycin family of antibiotics. Binds to CL990; an antimitotic-antibiotic compound. From Klebsiella pneumoniae.
   4829..4876    +  polyA_signal   HSV TK poly(A) signal: herpes simplex virus thymidine kinase polyadenylation signal (Cole and Stacy, 1985)
   4967..4983    -  polyA_signal   bGH poly(A) signal (fragment): bovine growth hormone polyadenylation signal
   5205..5793    +  rep_origin     ori: high-copy-number ColE1/pMB1/pBR322/pUC origin of replication
   5908..5967    +  enhancer       CMV enhancer (fragment): human cytomegalovirus immediate early enhancer
>Addgene plasmid #90179 | LP698 | addgene full sequence | sequence record 178419 | Addgene NGS Result
CGTTACATAACTTACGGTAAATGGCCCGCCTGGCTGACCGCCCAACGACCCCCGCCCATTGACGTCAATA
ATGACGTATGTTCCCATAGTAACGCCAATAGGGACTTTCCATTGACGTCAATGGGTGGAGTATTTACGGT
AAACTGCCCACTTGGCAGTACATCAAGTGTATCATATGCCAAGTACGCCCCCTATTGACGTCAATGACGG
TAAATGGCCCGCCTGGCATTATGCCCAGTACATGACCTTATGGGACTTTCCTACTTGGCAGTACATCTAC
GTATTAGTCATCGCTATTACCATGGTGATGCGGTTTTGGCAGTACATCAATGGGCGTGGATAGCGGTTTG
ACTCACGGGGATTTCCAAGTCTCCACCCCATTGACGTCAATGGGAGTTTGTTTTGGCACCAAAATCAACG
GGACTTTCCAAAATGTCGTAACAACTCCGCCCCATTGACGCAAATGGGCGGTAGGCGTGTACGGTGGGAG
GTCTATATAAGCAGAGCTGGTTTAGTGAACCGTCAGATCCGCTAGCGCTACCGGTCGCCACCATGGTGAG
CAAGGGCGAGGAGCTGTTCACCGGGGTGGTGCCCATCCTGGTCGAGCTGGACGGCGACGTAAACGGCCAC
AAGTTCAGCGTGTCCGGCGAGGGCGAGGGCGATGCCACCTACGGCAAGCTGACCCTGAAGTTCATCTGCA
CCACCGGCAAGCTGCCCGTGCCCTGGCCCACCCTCGTGACCACCCTGACCTACGGCGTGCAGTGCTTCAG
CCGCTACCCCGACCACATGAAGCAGCACGACTTCTTCAAGTCCGCCATGCCCGAAGGCTACGTCCAGGAG
CGCACCATCTTCTTCAAGGACGACGGCAACTACAAGACCCGCGCCGAGGTGAAGTTCGAGGGCGACACCC
TGGTGAACCGCATCGAGCTGAAGGGCATCGACTTCAAGGAGGACGGCAACATCCTGGGGCACAAGCTGGA
GTACAACTACAACAGCCACAACGTCTATATCATGGCCGACAAGCAGAAGAACGGCATCAAGGTGAACTTC
AAGATCCGCCACAACATCGAGGACGGCAGCGTGCAGCTCGCCGACCACTACCAGCAGAACACCCCCATCG
GCGACGGCCCCGTGCTGCTGCCCGACAACCACTACCTGAGCACCCAGTCCGCCCTGAGCAAAGACCCCAA
CGAGAAGCGCGATCACATGGTCCTGCTGGAGTTCGTGACCGCCGCCGGGATCACTCTCGGCATGGACGAG
CTGTACAAGTCCGGACTCAGATCTCGAGCTCAAGCTTCGAATTCTGCAGTCGACGGTACCATGTCTCATC
GAAGTTCTATTCCTGGCTGTGGAGTGACTTTTGAAATTGTCTCCAATATTCCAGAGGATGCCCAGGGAGT
GGAAGAACGGGAAGCATTAGCAAGAATGGCAGCCAATGTTGAAAACCCAGCTTCTGCTGACTCGGAGGCT
TATATTGAAAAGTACCTCAGGAGCGTGCTGGCTGTAGAAAACCTCCTGACTTTAGATCGTCTGCGCCAGG
AAGTTGCAGTGAAGGAACAGTTAACAGGAAAAGGAAAGTTGAGCAGGAGGAGTATCAGTTCTCCAAATGT
GAACAGATTGTCTGGAAGCCGACAAGATCTCATTCCATCATACAGTCTAGGCAGCAACAAGGGCCGGTGG
GAAAGTCAGCAGGATGTATCCCAAACCACAGTTTCCAGAGGAATAGCTCCTGCCCCCGCCCTCTCTGTTT
CTCCCCAAAATAACCATTCTCCAGATCCAGGACTCAGTAACCTTGCAGCATCCTACTTGAATCCTGTCAA
ATCCTTCGTGCCGCAAATGCCAAAGCTCCTCAAGTCTCTCTTTCCCGTCCGCGATGAGAAGAGGGGCAAG
CGGCCGTCTCCCCTCGCACACCAGCCCGTGCCCCGCATCATGGTGCAGTCAGCCAGCCCGGACATCAGGG
TGACCAGGATGGAGGAGGCTCAGCCGGAGATGGGCCCTGACGTGCTGGTGCAGACGATGGGGGCCCCGGC
CTTGAAGATCTGCGACAAACCTGCCAAAGTGCCTTCCCCACCGCCTGTCATAGCTGTCACAGCGGTCACC
CCGGCTCCGGAGGCACAGGACGGGCCCCCCAGCCCCCTGAGTGAAGCCTCTAGCGGGTACTTCTCCCACA
GCGTCTCCACCGCGACCCTGTCGGACGCCCTGGGCCCCGGCCTGGACGCTGCGGCCCCGCCGGGGTCCAT
GCCCACCGCCCCTGAGGCCGAGCCCGAGGCGCCCATCAGCCACCCCCCACCGCCCACGGCCGTCCCCGCC
GAGGAGCCCCCTGGCCCCCAGCAGCTCGTGAGCCCCGGTCGGGAGCGCCCCGACCTCGAGGCCCCGGCGC
CCGGCTCCCCGTTCCGCGTCCGGAGGGTGCGGGCCTCGGAGTTGCGCTCCTTCTCGCGCATGCTGGCTGG
GGACCCCGGCTGCTCCCCGGGGGCCGAGGGGAATGCGCCGGCCCCGGGCGCCGGGGGACAGGCCCTGGCC
TCTGATTCCGAGGAAGCTGACGAGGTCCCGGAGTGGCTCCGATGAGGATCCACCGGATCTAGATAACTGA
TCATAATCAGCCATACCACATTTGTAGAGGTTTTACTTGCTTTAAAAAACCTCCCACACCTCCCCCTGAA
CCTGAAACATAAAATGAATGCAATTGTTGTTGTTAACTTGTTTATTGCAGCTTATAATGGTTACAAATAA
AGCAATAGCATCACAAATTTCACAAATAAAGCATTTTTTTCACTGCATTCTAGTTGTGGTTTGTCCAAAC
TCATCAATGTATCTTAACGCGTAAATTGTAAGCGTTAATATTTTGTTAAAATTCGCGTTAAATTTTTGTT
AAATCAGCTCATTTTTTAACCAATAGGCCGAAATCGGCAAAATCCCTTATAAATCAAAAGAATAGACCGA
GATAGGGT
[37 nt withheld, positions 2949-2985]
AAAGAACGTGGACTCCAACGTCAAAGG
[49 nt withheld, positions 3013-3061]
T
[91 nt withheld, positions 3063-3153]
G
[124 nt withheld, positions 3155-3278]
CAGGTGGCACTTTTCGGGGAAATGTGCGCGGAACCCCTATTTGTTTATTTTTCTAAATACATTCAAATAT
GTATCCGCTCATGAGACAATAACCCTGATAAATGCTTCAATAATATTGAAAAAGGAAGAGTCCTGAGGCG
GAAAGAACCAGCTGTGGAATGTGTGTCAGTTAGGGTGTGGAAAGTCCCCAGGCTCCCCAGCAGGCAGAAG
TATGCAAAGCATGCATCTCAATTAGTCAGCAACCAGGTGTGGAAAGTCCCCAGGCTCCCCAGCAGGCAGA
AGTATGCAAAGCATGCATCTCAATTAGTCAGCAACCATAGTCCCGCCCCTAACTCCGCCCATCCCGCCCC
TAACTCCGCCCAGTTCCGCCCATTCTCCGCCCCATGGCTGACTAATTTTTTTTATTTATGCAGAGGCCGA
GGCCGCCTCGGCCTCTGAGCTATTCCAGAAGTAGTGAGGAGGCTTTTTTGGAGGCCTAGGCTTTTGCAAA
GATCGATCAAGAGACAGGATGAGGATCGTTTCGCATGATTGAACAAGATGGATTGCACGCAGGTTCTCCG
GCCGCTTGGGTGGAGAGGCTATTCGGCTATGACTGGGCACAACAGACAATCGGCTGCTCTGATGCCGCCG
TGTTCCGGCTGTCAGCGCAGGGGCGCCCGGTTCTTTTTGTCAAGACCGACCTGTCCGGTGCCCTGAATGA
ACTGCAAGACGAGGCAGCGCGGCTATCGTGGCTGGCCACGACGGGCGTTCCTTGCGCAGCTGTGCTCGAC
GTTGTCACTGAAGCGGGAAGGGACTGGCTGCTATTGGGCGAAGTGCCGGGGCAGGATCTCCTGTCATCTC
ACCTTGCTCCTGCCGAGAAAGTATCCATCATGGCTGATGCAATGCGGCGGCTGCATACGCTTGATCCGGC
TACCTGCCCATTCGACCACCAAGCGAAACATCGCATCGAGCGAGCACGTACTCGGATGGAAGCCGGTCTT
GTCGATCAGGATGATCTGGACGAAGAGCATCAGGGGCTCGCGCCAGCCGAACTGTTCGCCAGGCTCAAGG
CGAGCATGCCCGACGGCGAGGATCTCGTCGTGACCCATGGCGATGCCTGCTTGCCGAATATCATGGTGGA
AAATGGCCGCTTTTCTGGATTCATCGACTGTGGCCGGCTGGGTGTGGCGGACCGCTATCAGGACATAGCG
TTGGCTACCCGTGATATTGCTGAAGAGCTTGGCGGCGAATGGGCTGACCGCTTCCTCGTGCTTTACGGTA
TCGCCGCTCCCGATTCGCAGCGCATCGCCTTCTATCGCCTTCTTGACGAGTTCTTCTGAGCGGGACTCTG
GGGTTCGAAATGACCGACCAAGCGACGCCCAACCTGCCATCACGAGATTTCGATTCCACCGCCGCCTTCT
ATGAAAGGTTGGGCTTCGGAATCGTTTTCCGGGACGCCGGCTGGATGATCCTCCAGCGCGGGGATCTCAT
GCTGGAGTTCTTCGCCCACCCTAGGGGGAGGCTAACTGAAACACGGAAGGAGACAATACCGGAAGGAACC
CGCGCTATGACGGCAATAAAAAGACAGAATAAAACGCACGGTGTTGGGTCGTTTGTTCATAAACGCGGGG
TTCGGTCCCAGGGCTGGCACTCTGTCGATACCCCACCGAGACCCCATTGGGGCCAATACGCCCGCGTTTC
TTCCTTTTCCCCACCCCACCCCCCAAGTTCGGGTGAAGGCCCAGGGCTCGCAGCCAACGTCGGGGCGGCA
GGCCCTGCCATAGCCTCAGGTTACTCATATATACTTTAGATTGATTTAAAACTTCATTTTTAATTTAAAA
GGATCTAGGTGAAGATCCTTTTTGATAATCTCATGACCAAAATCCCTTAACGTGAGTTTTCGTTCCACTG
AGCGTCAGACCCCGTAGAAAAGATCAAAGGATCTTCTTGAGATCCTTTTTTTCTGCGCGTAATCTGCTGC
TTGCAAACAAAAAAACCACCGCTACCAGCGGTGGTTTGTTTGCCGGATCAAGAGCTACCAACTCTTTTTC
CGAAGGTAACTGGCTTCAGCAGAGCGCAGATACCAAATACTGTTCTTCTAGTGTAGCCGTAGTTAGGCCA
CCACTTCAAGAACTCTGTAGCACCGCCTACATACCTCGCTCTGCTAATCCTGTTACCAGTGGCTGCTGCC
AGTGGCGATAAGTCGTGTCTTACCGGGTTGGACTCAAGACGATAGTTACCGGATAAGGCGCAGCGGTCGG
GCTGAACGGGGGGTTCGTGCACACAGCCCAGCTTGGAGCGAACGACCTACACCGAACTGAGATACCTACA
GCGTGAGCTATGAGAAAGCGCCACGCTTCCCGAAGGGAGAAAGGCGGACAGGTATCCGGTAAGCGGCAGG
GTCGGAACAGGAGAGCGCACGAGGGAGCTTCCAGGGGGAAACGCCTGGTATCTTTATAGTCCTGTCGGGT
TTCGCCACCTCTGACTTGAGCGTCGATTTTTGTGATGCTCGTCAGGGGGGCGGAGCCTATGGAAAAACGC
CAGCAACGCGGCCTTTTTACGGTTCCTGGCCTTTTGCTGGCCTTTTGCTCACATGTTCTTTCCTGCGTTA
TCCCCTGATTCTGTGGATAACCGTATTACCGCCATGCATTAGTTATTAATAGTAATCAATTACGGGGTCA
TTAGTTCATAGCCCATATATGGAGTTCCG
